>Addgene plasmid #244657 | CL20_mEGFP_FOidr_105 | addgene full sequence | sequence record 490779 | Addgene NGS Result
AAAAAAAATCTAACCTCAAGTCAAGGCTTTTCTATGGAATAAGGAATGGACAGCAGGGGGCTGTTTCATA
TACTGATGACCTCTTTATAGCCAACCTTTGTTCATGGCAGCCAGCATATGGGCATATGTTGCCAAACTCT
AAACCAAATACTCATTCTGATGTTTTAAATGATTTGCCCTCCCATATGTCCTTCCGAGTGAGAGACACAA
AAAATTCCAACACACTATTGCAATGAAAATAAATTTCCTTTATTAGCCAGAAGTCAGATGCTCAAGGGGC
TTCATGATGTCCCCATAATTTTTGGCAGAGGGAAAAAGATCTGCTAGCTCGAGCAGCTGAAGCTTTATTG
AGGCTTAAGCAGTGGGTTCCCTAGTTAGCCAGAGAGCTCCCAGGCTCAGATCTGGTCTAACCAGAGAGAC
CCAGTACAGGCAAAAAGCAGATCTTGTCTTCTTTGGGAGTGAATTAGCCCTTCCAGTCCCCCCTTTTCTT
TTAAAAAGTGGCTAAGATCTACAGCTGCCTTGTAAGTCATTGGTCTTAAAGGTACCGTAATCTTATCTAG
AACCGGTTCAAAAGTTAGCCGTGTTATAAGCGGTTGGCATGGAAGAGAATGGCAACCCTTGGGACAACAA
ACTAGGGGTTGCGACGGACACAACTGGCGTAGTGAGAGAATGGGTACTCTGGCTTACACCCAGTCGCTGC
GCATTGTTAAGATCCAAGTGGTCTTCGGTCAGATGATGCATGAGACCTTTACCAGCCTGTGAGGTTATAA
CTCGGAGGTCCGGTTTTCGTGATGGTGCGCCGAGCTGTGTGCTATGCGTCGGTGGTGGAGGGCTTTTAGC
GGGTATTACTTTATTCAAAGAGTTGCCATTAGCCACAGGCAACAGACCGGGAGAGGCGCGGGCGGAGACA
TACCCGTTGCCAACGGGGGATGGACAGGCCCCATTCGCAGAGTTGAGATCGCCTCCAAGCATGGCACCGG
CACTAGCCGGTCGCTGCGGAAGGCCCGGTGAGACTGAATTGCGTTGAAGGGCCGGCTGTTGTGGAGAGAG
AAGTCGAGGGTCAGTCAGGGAGCTCGTGACCAGTGAAGGGGTGACCAAGGAACCGCTAGGGTTGGAAAAT
TGCAGACTAGACTGGTTGCTCACAGGAACCGTTACGGGCATAGCAAACCGGGAAGCGGCCGCACTTCCCC
CGGAGCCTCCGCTTCCGCCCTTGTACAGCTCGTCCATGCCGAGAGTGATCCCGGCGGCGGTCACGAACTC
CAGCAGGACCATGTGATCGCGCTTCTCGTTGGGGTCTTTGCTCAGCTTGGACTGGGTGCTCAGGTAGTGG
TTGTCGGGCAGCAGCACGGGGCCGTCGCCGATGGGGGTGTTCTGCTGGTAGTGGTCGGCGAGCTGCACGC
TGCCGTCCTCGATGTTGTGGCGGATCTTGAAGTTCACCTTGATGCCGTTCTTCTGCTTGTCGGCCATGAT
ATAGACGTTGTGGCTGTTGTAGTTGTACTCCAGCTTGTGCCCCAGGATGTTGCCGTCCTCCTTGAAGTCG
ATGCCCTTCAGCTCGATGCGGTTCACCAGGGTGTCGCCCTCGAACTTCACCTCGGCGCGGGTCTTGTAGT
TGCCGTCGTCCTTGAAGAAGATGGTGCGCTCCTGGACGTAGCCTTCGGGCATGGCGGACTTGAAGAAGTC
GTGCTGCTTCATGTGGTCGGGGTAGCGGCTGAAGCACTGCACGCCGTAGGTCAGGGTGGTCACGAGGGTG
GGCCAGGGCACGGGCAGCTTGCCGGTGGTGCAGATGAACTTCAGGGTCAGCTTGCCGTAGGTGGCATCGC
CCTCGCCCTCGCCGGACACGCTGAACTTGTGGCCGTTTACGTCGCCGTCCAGCTCGACCAGGATGGGCAC
CACCCCGGTGAACAGCTCCTCGCCCTTGCTCACCATGGTGGCGACCGGTGGATCCCGGGCCCGCGGTACC
GTCGACTGCAGAATTCGGTTCACTAAACGAGCCCGGTTCACTAAACGAGCTCTGCTTATATAGACCTCCC
ACCGTACACGCCTACCGCCCATTTGCGTCAATGGGGCGGAGTTGTTACGACATTTTGGAAAGTCCCGTTG
ATTTTGGTGCCAAAACAAACTCCCATTGACGTCAATGGGGTGGAGACTTGGAAATCCCCGTGAGTCAAAC
CGCTATCCACGCCCATTGATGTACTGCCAAAACCGCATCACCATGGTAATAGCGATGACTAATACGTAGA
TGTACTGCCAAGTAGGAAAGTCCCATAAGGTCATGTACTGGGCATAATGCCAGGCGGGCCATTTACCGTC
ATTGACGTCAATAGGGGGCGTACTTGGCATATGATACACTTGATGTACTGCCAAGTGGGCAGTTTACCGT
AAATACTCCACCCATTGACGTCAATGGAAAGTCCCTATTGGCGTTACTATGGGAACATACGTCATTATTG
ACGTCAATGGGCGGGGGTCGTTGGGCGGTCAGCCAGGCGGGCCATTTACCGTAAGTTATGTAACGCGGAA
CTCCATATATGGGCTATGAACTAATGACCCCGTAATTGATTACTATTAATAACTAGCACGCGTTCGAAGC
TTGAGCTCGGTCCCCTCGGGGTTGGGAGGTGGGTCTGAAACGATAATGGTGAATATCCCTGCCTAACTCT
ATTCACTATAGAAAGTACAGCAAAAACTATTCTTAAACCTACCAAGCCTCCTACTATCATTATGAATAAT
TTTATATACCACAGCCAATTTGTTATGTTAAACCAATTCCACAAACTTGCCCATTTATCTAATTCCAATA
ATTCTTGTTCATTCTTTTCTTGCTGGTTTTGCGATTCTTCAATTAAGGAGTGTATTAAGCTTGTGTAATT
GTTAATTTCTCTGTCCCACTCCATCCAGGTCGTGTGATTCCAAATCTGTTCCAGAGATTTATTACTCCAA
CTAGCATTCCAAGGCACAGCAGTGGTGCAAATGAGTTTTCCAGAGCAACCCCAAATCCCCAGGAGCTGTT
GATCCTTTAGGTATCTTTCCACAGCCAGGATTCTTGCCTGGAGCTGCTTGATGCCCCAGACTGTGAGTTG
CAACAGATGCTGTTGCGCCTCAATAGCCCTCAGCAAATTGTTCTGCTGCTGCACTATACCAGACAATAAT
TGTCTGGCCTGTACCGTCAGCGTCATTGACGCTGCGCCCATAGTGCTTCCTGCTGCTCCCAAGAACCCAA
GGAACAAAGCTCCTATTCCCACTGCTCTTTTTTCTCTCTGCACCACTCTTCTCTTTGCCTTGGTGGGTGC
TACTCCTAATGGTTCAATTTTTACTACTTTATATTTATATAATTCACTTCTCCAATTGTCCCTCATATCT
CCTCCTTATGGTGTTTTACTAAACTTTTCCATGTTCTAATCCTCATCCTGTCTACTTGCCACACAATCAT
CACCTGCCATCTGTTTTCCATAATCCCTAATGATCTTTGCTTTTCTTCTTGGCACTACTTTTATGTCACT
ATTATCTTGTATTACTACTGCCCCTTCACCTTTCCAGAGGAGCTTTGCTGGTCCTTTCCAAAGTGGATTT
CTGCTGTCCCTGTAATAAACCCGAAAATTTTGAATTTTTGTAATTTGTTTTTGTAATTCTTTAGTTTGTA
TGTCTGTTGCTATTATGTCTACTATTCTTTCCCCTGCACTGTACCCCCCAATCCCCCCTTTTCTTTTAAA
ATTGTGGATGAATACTGCCATTTGTACTGCTGTCTTAAGATGTTCAGCCTGATCTCTTACCTGTCCTATA
ATTTTCTTTAATTCTTTATTCATAGATTCTACTACTCCTTGACTTTGGGGATTGTAGGGAATTTCCAGGT
CTGAAGATCCTGCTGCTTGCTGTGCTTTTTTCTTACTTTTGTTTTGCTCTTCCTCTATCTTGTCTAAAGC
TTCCTTGGTGTCTTTTATCTCTATCCTTTGATGCACACAATAGAGGGTTGCTACTGTATTATATAATGAT
CTAAGTTCTTCTGATCCTGTCTGAAGGGATGGTTGTAGCTGTCCCAGTATTTGTCTACAGCCTTCTGATG
TTTCTAACAGGCCAGTATTAACTGCGAATCGTTCTAGCTCCCTGCTTGCCCATACTATATGTTTTAATTT
ATATTTTTTCTTTCCCCCTGGCCTTAACCGAATTTTTTCCCATCGCGATCTAATTCTCCCCCGCTTAATA
CTGACGCTCTCGCACCCATCTCTCTCCTTCTAGCCTCCGCTAGTCAAAATTTTTGGCGTACTCACCAGTC
GCCGCCCCTCGCCTCTTGCCGTGCGCGCTTCAGCAAGCCGAGTCCTGCGTCGAGAGAGCTCCTCTGGTTT
CCCTTTCGCTTTCAAGTCCCTGTTCGGGCGCCACTGCTAGAGATTTTCCACACTGACTAAAAGGGTCTGA
GGGATCTCTAGTTACCAGAGTCACACAACAGACGGGCACACACTACTTGAAGCACTCAAGGCAAGCTTTA
TTGAGGCTTAAGCAGTGGGTTCCCTAGTTAGCCAGAGAGCTCCCAGGCTCAGATCTGGTCTAACCAGAGA
GACCCAGTACAGGCAAAAAGCAGCTGCTTATATGCAGGATCTGAGGGCTCGCCACTCCCCAGTCCCGCCC
AGGCCACGCCTCCCATGGTAATAGCGATGACTAATACGTAGATGTACTGCCAAGTAGGAAAGTCCCATAA
GGTCATGTACTGGGCATAATGCCAGGCGGGCCATTTACCGTCATTGACGTCAATAGGGGGCGTACTTGGC
ATATGATACACTTGATGTACTGCCAAGTGGGCAGTTTACCGTAAATACTCCACCCATTGACGTCAATGGA
AAGTCCCTATTGGCGTTACTATGGGAACATACGTCATTATTGACGTCAATGGGCGGGGGTCGTTGGGCGG
TCAGCCAGGCGGGCCATTTACCGTAAGTTATGTAACGCGGAACTCCATATATGGGCTATGAACTAATGAC
CCCGTAATTGATTACTATTAATAACTAGTCAATAATCAATGTCGACCCAGGTGGCACTTTTCGGGGAAAT
GTGCGCGGAACCCCTATTTGTTTATTTTTCTAAATACATTCAAATATGTATCCGCTCATGAGACAATAAC
CCTGATAAATGCTTCAATAATATTGAAAAAGGAAGAGTATGAGTATTCAACATTTCCGTGTCGCCCTTAT
TCCCTTTTTTGCGGCATTTTGCCTTCCTGTTTTTGCTCACCCAGAAACGCTGGTGAAAGTAAAAGATGCT
GAAGATCAGTTGGGTGCACGAGTGGGTTACATCGAACTGGATCTCAACAGCGGTAAGATCCTTGAGAGTT
TTCGCCCCGAAGAACGTTTTCCAATGATGAGCACTTTTAAAGTTCTGCTATGTGGCGCGGTATTATCCCG
TATTGACGCCGGGCAAGAGCAACTCGGTCGCCGCATACACTATTCTCAGAATGACTTGGTTGAGTACTCA
CCAGTCACAGAAAAGCATCTTACGGATGGCATGACAGTAAGAGAATTATGCAGTGCTGCCATAACCATGA
GTGATAACACTGCGGCCAACTTACTTCTGACAACGATCGGAGGACCGAAGGAGCTAACCGCTTTTTTGCA
CAACATGGGGGATCATGTAACTCGCCTTGATCGTTGGGAACCGGAGCTGAATGAAGCCATACCAAACGAC
GAGCGTGACACCACGATGCCTGTAGCAATGGCAACAACGTTGCGCAAACTATTAACTGGCGAACTACTTA
CTCTAGCTTCCCGGCAACAATTAATAGACTGGATGGAGGCGGATAAAGTTGCAGGACCACTTCTGCGCTC
GGCCCTTCCGGCTGGCTGGTTTATTGCTGATAAATCTGGAGCCGGTGAGCGTGGGTCTCGCGGTATCATT
GCAGCACTGGGGCCAGATGGTAAGCCCTCCCGTATCGTAGTTATCTACACGACGGGGAGTCAGGCAACTA
TGGATGAACGAAATAGACAGATCGCTGAGATAGGTGCCTCACTGATTAAGCATTGGTAACTGTCAGACCA
AGTTTACTCATATATACTTTAGATTGATTTAAAACTTCATTTTTAATTTAAAAGGATCTAGGTGAAGATC
CTTTTTGATAATCTCATGACCAAAATCCCTTAACGTGAGTTTTCGTTCCACTGAGCGTCAGACCCCGTAG
AAAAGATCAAAGGATCTTCTTGAGATCCTTTTTTTCTGCGCGTAATCTGCTGCTTGCAAACAAAAAAACC
ACCGCTACCAGCGGTGGTTTGTTTGCCGGATCAAGAGCTACCAACTCTTTTTCCGAAGGTAACTGGCTTC
AGCAGAGCGCAGATACCAAATACTGTTCTTCTAGTGTAGCCGTAGTTAGGCCACCACTTCAAGAACTCTG
TAGCACCGCCTACATACCTCGCTCTGCTAATCCTGTTACCAGTGGCTGCTGCCAGTGGCGATAAGTCGTG
TCTTACCGGGTTGGACTCAAGACGATAGTTACCGGATAAGGCGCAGCGGTCGGGCTGAACGGGGGGTTCG
TGCACACAGCCCAGCTTGGAGCGAACGACCTACACCGAACTGAGATACCTACAGCGTGAGCTATGAGAAA
GCGCCACGCTTCCCGAAGGGAGAAAGGCGGACAGGTATCCGGTAAGCGGCAGGGTCGGAACAGGAGAGCG
CACGAGGGAGCTTCCAGGGGGAAACGCCTGGTATCTTTATAGTCCTGTCGGGTTTCGCCACCTCTGACTT
GAGCGTCGATTTTTGTGATGCTCGTCAGGGGGGCGGAGCCTATGGAAAAACGCCAGCAACGCGGCCTTTT
TACGGTTCCTGGCCTTTTGCTGGCCTTTTGCTCACATGTTCTTTCCTGCGTTATCCCCTGATTCTGTGGA
TAACCGTATTACCGCCTTTGAGTGAGCTGATACCGCTCGCCGCAGCCGAACGACCGAGCGCAGCGAGTCA
GTGAGCGAGGAAGCGGAAGAGCGCCCAATACGCAAACCGCCTCTCCCCGCGCGTTGGCCGATTCATTAAT
GCAGCGGATCCAGACATGATAAGATACATTGATGAGTTTGGACAAACCACAACTAGAATGCAGTGAAAAA
AATGCTTTATTTGTGAAATTTGTGATGCTATTGCTTTATTTGTAACCATTATAAGCTGCAATAAACAAGT
TAGCTTTTTGCAAAAGCCTAGGCCTCCAAAAAAGCCTCCTCACTACTTCTGGAATAGCTCAGAGGCCGAG
GCGGCCTCGGCCTCTGCATAAATAAAAAAAATTAGTCAGCCATGGGGCGGAGAATGGGCGGAACTGGGCG
GAGTTAGGGGCGGGATGGGCGGAGTTAGGGGCGGGACTATGGTTGCTGACTAATTGAGATGCGGATCCGC
TGGCACGACAGGTTTCCCGACTGGAAAGCGGGCAGTGAGCGCAACGCAATTAATGTGAGTTAGCTCACTC
ATTAGGCACCCCAGGCTTTACACTTTATGCTTCCGGCTCGTATGTTGTGTGGAATTGTGAGCGGATAACA
ATTTCACACAGGAAACAGCTATGACCATGATTACGCCAAGCTTGGGCTGCAGGTCGAGGGATCTCCATAA
GAGAAGAGGGACAGCTATGACTGGGAGTAGTCAGGAGAGGAGGAAAAATCTGGCTAGTAAAACATGTAAG
GAAAATTTTAGGGATGTTAAAGAAAAAAATAACACAAAACAAAATAT
Features (pLannotate 1.2.2; 29 found; start..end, strand, type, name):
    199..254     -  polyA_signal   β-globin poly(A) signal: rabbit β-globin polyadenylation signal (Gil and Proudfoot, 1987)
    340..475     -  LTR            3' LTR (ΔU3) (fragment): self-inactivating 3' long terminal repeat (LTR) from HIV-1
    477..545     -  CDS            nef (fragment): NEF_HV1Z2 - Experimental evidence at protein level: Swiss-Prot protein existence level 1. Extracellular Nef protein targets CD4(+) T-lymphocytes for apoptosis by interacting with CXCR4 surface receptors. From Human immunodeficiency virus type 1 group M subtype D (isolate Z2/CDC-Z34) (HIV-1).
    580..1176    -  CDS            MEF2D (fragment): MEF2D_HUMAN - Experimental evidence at protein level: Swiss-Prot protein existence level 1. Transcriptional activator which binds specifically to the MEF2 element, 5'-YTA[AT](4)TAR-3', found in numerous muscle-specific, growth factor- and stress-induced genes. Mediates cellular functions not only in skeletal and cardiac muscle development, but also in neuronal differentiation and survival. Plays diverse roles in the control of cell growth, survival and apoptosis via p38 MAPK signaling in muscle-specific and/or growth factor-related transcription. Plays a critical role in the regulation of neur
   1210..1926    -  CDS            mEGFP: mEGFP is a basic (constitutively fluorescent) green fluorescent protein published in 2002, derived from Aequorea victoria. It has moderate acid sensitivity.
   1940..1977    -  misc_feature   MCS (fragment): multiple cloning site
   1976..1992    -  promoter       tight TRE promoter (fragment): Tet-responsive promoter PTight, consisting of seven tet operator sequences followed by the minimal CMV promoter
   2008..2211    -  promoter       CMV promoter: human cytomegalovirus (CMV) immediate early promoter
   2212..2515    -  enhancer       CMV enhancer: human cytomegalovirus immediate early enhancer
   2583..2599    -  misc_feature   MCS (fragment): multiple cloning site
   2599..2624    -  CDS            Rev (fragment): human immunodeficiency virus 1 (HIV-1) Rev protein; rev; enhances nuclear export of unspliced and incompletely spliced viral mRNAs
   3001..3234    -  misc_feature   RRE: The Rev response element (RRE) of HIV-1 allows for Rev-dependent mRNA export from the nucleus to the cytoplasm.
   3368..3451    -  CDS            vif (fragment): VIF_HV1BR - Experimental evidence at protein level: Swiss-Prot protein existence level 1. Counteracts the innate antiviral activity of host APOBEC3F and APOBEC3G. Forms a complex with host APOBEC3F and APOBEC3G thus preventing the entry of these lethally hypermutating enzymes into progeny virions. Recruits an active E3 ubiquitin ligase complex composed of elongin BC, CUL5, and RBX2 to induce polyubiquitination of APOBEC3G and APOBEC3F. In turn, they are directed to the 26S proteasome for degradation. Vif interaction with APOBEC3G also blocks its cytidine deaminase activity in a proteasome-inde
   3594..3711    -  misc_feature   cPPT/CTS: central polypurine tract and central termination sequence of HIV-1
   3860..4219    -  CDS            HIV-1 gag (fragment): gag protein from human immunodeficiency virus 1; gag
   4203..4328    -  misc_feature   HIV-1 Ψ: packaging signal of human immunodeficiency virus type 1
   4375..4632    -  LTR            5' LTR (truncated): truncated 5' long terminal repeat (LTR) from HIV-1
   4634..5013    -  enhancer       CMV enhancer: human cytomegalovirus immediate early enhancer
   5044..5148    +  promoter       AmpR promoter: bla
   5149..6009    +  CDS            AmpR: β-lactamase; bla; confers resistance to ampicillin, carbenicillin, and related antibiotics
   6180..6768    +  rep_origin     ori: high-copy-number ColE1/pMB1/pBR322/pUC origin of replication
   6951..7005    +  CDS            lacI (fragment): lac repressor; lacI; The lac repressor binds to the lac operator to inhibit transcription in E. coli. This inhibition can be relieved by adding lactose or isopropyl-β-D-thiogalactopyranoside (IPTG).
   7007..7141    -  polyA_signal   SV40 poly(A) signal: SV40 polyadenylation signal
   7161..7296    -  rep_origin     SV40 ori: SV40 origin of replication
   7320..7342    -  promoter       SV40 promoter (fragment): SV40 enhancer and early promoter
   7349..7388    +  CDS            lacI (fragment): lac repressor; lacI; The lac repressor binds to the lac operator to inhibit transcription in E. coli. This inhibition can be relieved by adding lactose or isopropyl-β-D-thiogalactopyranoside (IPTG).
   7401..7422    +  protein_bind   CAP binding site: CAP binding activates transcription in the presence of cAMP. E. coli catabolite activator protein
   7437..7467    +  promoter       lac promoter: promoter for the E. coli lac operon
   7475..7491    +  protein_bind   lac operator: The lac repressor binds to the lac operator to inhibit transcription in E. coli. This inhibition can be relieved by adding lactose or isopropyl-β-D-thiogalactopyranoside (IPTG). lac repressor encoded by lacI
