[The description below was written by a language model from this plasmid's Addgene catalogue record and pLannotate feature annotations shown in this document.]
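Description:
CL20_mEGFP_FOidr_105 is a 7,677-nt mammalian expression plasmid built on the CL20 backbone. The catalogue lists it simply as a mammalian expression vector, but the feature table shows the architecture of a self-inactivating HIV-1 lentiviral transfer vector. It is propagated in E. coli through a high-copy ColE1/pUC-type origin with ampicillin selection (AmpR, β-lactamase). The recombination-limiting growth strain recorded is consistent with the repeated LTR sequences. The viral cassette starts with a CMV enhancer fused to a truncated 5' LTR, which would drive genomic RNA production in packaging cells. This is followed by the Ψ packaging signal with a gag fragment, the cPPT/CTS, and the Rev response element for Rev-dependent nuclear export. It ends in a ΔU3 3' LTR fragment backed by a rabbit β-globin polyadenylation signal. An SV40 origin and SV40 poly(A) signal lie in the plasmid backbone, along with residual lac regulatory fragments. No mammalian selection marker is annotated.

The payload sits between the RRE and the 3' LTR. An internal CMV enhancer/promoter drives an open reading frame encoding monomeric EGFP fused to the N terminus of FOidr_105. This insert is an unmutated intrinsically disordered region taken from the human oncogenic fusion protein MEF2D_HNRNPUL1, and the depositor notes it as residues 140–338 of the fusion. The annotation tool labels the roughly 600-nt insert as a MEF2D fragment and detects no separate HNRNPUL1 portion. The record does not show how much of the segment, if any, spans the fusion junction.

The construct is intended to express the fluorescently tagged IDR in mammalian cells so that its localisation and behaviour can be imaged. It comes from a study that links protein condensate formation to RNA biology.
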