Addgene plasmid #244657: CL20_mEGFP_FOidr_105
Purpose: Express mEGFP-tagged intrinsically disordered protein (IDR), FOidr_105, derived from human fusion protein MEF2D_HNRNPUL1
Depositing lab: Richard Kriwacki. Depositing organization: St. Jude Children's Research Hospital. Publication: Proteome-wide computational analyses reveal links between protein condensate formation and RNA biology. Maiti S, Tripathi S, Baggett DW, Phillips AH, Park CG, Wang J, Wahiduzzaman, Freyaldenhoven WT, Kinger S, Pioso BJ, Bollinger JC, Somjee R, Lang B, Babu MM, Kriwacki RW. Sci Adv. 2025 Dec 5;11(49):eady1420. doi: 10.1126/sciadv.ady1420. Epub 2025 Dec 3. PubMed 41337585.
Backbone
  Vector backbone: CL20
  Vector type: Mammalian Expression
Growth in bacteria
  Bacterial resistance: Ampicillin, 100 μg/mL
  Growth temperature: 37°C
  Growth strain: NEB Stable
  Copy number: High Copy
Gene/Insert
  Gene/Insert name: FOidr_105
  Species: H. sapiens (human)
  Mutation: Unmutated
  Tag / fusion protein: monomeric EGFP (N terminal on insert)
  Cloning method: Restriction Enzyme; 5′ cloning site Unknown (unknown if destroyed)
Terms and licenses: Academic/Nonprofit Terms; Industry Terms: Not Available to Industry
Depositor comments: MEF2D_HNRNPUL1_140_338
How to cite: CL20_mEGFP_FOidr_105 was a gift from Richard Kriwacki (Addgene plasmid # 244657 ; http://n2t.net/addgene:244657 ; RRID:Addgene_244657)
